Addgene plasmid #153212: pAGM55285
Purpose: (Empty Backbone) Level 2 cloning vector for a single guide RNA, already contains Cas9, Bar selection cassette and FAST marker
Depositing lab: Sylvestre Marillonnet. Depositing organization: Leibniz Institute of Plant Biochemistry (IPB). Publication: High-efficiency genome editing in plants mediated by a Cas9 gene containing multiple introns. Grutzner R, Martin P, Horn C, Mortensen S, Cram EJ, Lee-Parsons CWT, Stuttmann J, Marillonnet S. Plant Commun. 2020 Nov 23;2(2):100135. doi: 10.1016/j.xplc.2020.100135. eCollection 2021 Mar 8. PubMed 33898975.
Backbone
  Vector backbone: pAGM37443
  Backbone manufacturer: Marillonnet, IPB
  Backbone size (bp): 6674
  Vector type: Plant Expression, CRISPR
Growth in bacteria
  Bacterial resistance: Kanamycin, 50 μg/mL
  Growth temperature: 37°C
  Growth strain: DH5alpha ; DH10B
  Copy number: High Copy
Gene/Insert
  Gene/Insert name: None
Terms and licenses: Academic/Nonprofit Terms; Industry Terms: Not Available to Industry
Depositor comments: Please visit https://www.biorxiv.org/content/10.1101/2020.04.03.023036v1 for bioRxiv preprint.
How to cite: pAGM55285 was a gift from Sylvestre Marillonnet (Addgene plasmid # 153212 ; http://n2t.net/addgene:153212 ; RRID:Addgene_153212)
