[The description below was written by a language model from this plasmid's Addgene catalogue record and pLannotate feature annotations shown in this document.]
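Description:
pAGM55285 is a level 2 modular-cloning binary vector for plant CRISPR genome editing, built on the pAGM37443 backbone and supplied as an empty recipient for a single guide RNA. The sequenced plasmid is about 19.2 kb. Outside the T-DNA it carries a high-copy ColE1/pUC-type origin for E. coli, the pRi replicator region from an Agrobacterium plasmid for maintenance in Agrobacterium, and an aphA-3 kanamycin resistance gene driven by the bla promoter. Nopaline-type left and right border repeats delimit the region transferred into plant cells.

The T-DNA already contains the components needed for editing and for selecting transformants. A NOS promoter with the TMV Ω translational enhancer drives the bar gene, which confers phosphinothricin (glufosinate) resistance, followed by the OCS terminator. Next comes a Streptococcus pyogenes Cas9 gene ending in a NOS terminator. It is annotated in more than one segment, consistent with the intron-containing Cas9 of the associated publication. The Cas9 promoter is not annotated; the upstream Arabidopsis HST fragments may reflect genomic sequence included with that promoter region, but the record does not say so.

Downstream, a lac promoter/lacZα cassette sits just ahead of a Cas9 gRNA scaffold. This presumably acts as a blue/white screening placeholder that is replaced when the guide sequence is inserted, although the promoter for the guide RNA is likewise not annotated. An oleosin–TagRFP fusion provides the FAST marker, which produces red fluorescence in seeds. This allows transgenic seeds to be picked out visually and, in later generations, helps identify segregants lacking the transgene.
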