Features (pLannotate 1.2.2; 26 found; start..end, strand, type, name):
     36..60      +  misc_feature   RB T-DNA repeat: right border repeat from nopaline C58 T-DNA
    175..4781    +  misc_feature   pRi replicator region: replicator region from Agrobacterium plasmid pRiA 4b
   4788..4892    +  promoter       AmpR promoter: bla
   4893..5687    +  CDS            KanR: aminoglycoside phosphotransferase; aphA-3; confers resistance to kanamycin
   5858..6446    +  rep_origin     ori: high-copy-number ColE1/pMB1/pBR322/pUC origin of replication
   6582..6606    +  misc_feature   LB T-DNA repeat: left border repeat from nopaline C58 T-DNA
   6771..6950    +  promoter       NOS promoter: nopaline synthase promoter
   6986..7041    +  misc_feature   TMV Ω: translational enhancer from the tobacco mosaic virus 5'-leader sequence (Gallie et al., 1988)
   7043..7591    +  CDS            bar: PAT_STRHY - Experimental evidence at protein level: Swiss-Prot protein existence level 1. Inactivates phosphinothricin (PPT) by transfer of an acetyl group from acetyl CoA. Can also acetylate demethylphosphinothricin but not PTT or glutamate. This enzyme is an effector of phosphinothricin tripeptide (PTT or bialaphos) resistance. From Streptomyces hygroscopicus. Introduced by genetic manipulation and expressed in glufosinate-tolerant maize by Dekalb Genetics.
   7602..8309    +  terminator     OCS terminator: octopine synthase terminator
   8361..8732    +  CDS            HST (fragment): HSTC_ARATH - Also known as HPT2, VTE2-2. Experimental evidence at protein level: Swiss-Prot protein existence level 1. Involved in the synthesis of plastoquinone-9. Can use both homogentisic acid and 2,5-dihydroxyphenylacetic acid gamma-lactone as prenyl acceptors, and solanesyl diphosphate > farnesyl diphosphate > geranylgeranyl diphosphate >> phytyl diphosphate as prenyl donors. Do not catalyze the decardoxylation of homogentisate uncoupled from prenylation. From Arabidopsis thaliana (Mouse-ear cress).
   8884..8967    +  CDS            HST (fragment): HSTC_ARATH - Also known as HPT2, VTE2-2. Experimental evidence at protein level: Swiss-Prot protein existence level 1. Involved in the synthesis of plastoquinone-9. Can use both homogentisic acid and 2,5-dihydroxyphenylacetic acid gamma-lactone as prenyl acceptors, and solanesyl diphosphate > farnesyl diphosphate > geranylgeranyl diphosphate >> phytyl diphosphate as prenyl donors. Do not catalyze the decardoxylation of homogentisate uncoupled from prenylation. From Arabidopsis thaliana (Mouse-ear cress).
   9233..9307    +  CDS            HST (fragment): HSTC_ARATH - Also known as HPT2, VTE2-2. Experimental evidence at protein level: Swiss-Prot protein existence level 1. Involved in the synthesis of plastoquinone-9. Can use both homogentisic acid and 2,5-dihydroxyphenylacetic acid gamma-lactone as prenyl acceptors, and solanesyl diphosphate > farnesyl diphosphate > geranylgeranyl diphosphate >> phytyl diphosphate as prenyl donors. Do not catalyze the decardoxylation of homogentisate uncoupled from prenylation. From Arabidopsis thaliana (Mouse-ear cress).
  10042..10320   +  CDS            cas9 (fragment): CAS9_STRP1 - Also known as csn1 From Streptococcus pyogenes serotype M1.
  10451..15409   +  CDS            cas9: CAS9_STRP1 - Also known as csn1 From Streptococcus pyogenes serotype M1.
  15812..16064   +  terminator     NOS terminator: nopaline synthase terminator and poly(A) signal
  16195..16237   +  CDS            lacI (fragment): lac repressor; lacI; The lac repressor binds to the lac operator to inhibit transcription in E. coli. This inhibition can be relieved by adding lactose or isopropyl-β-D-thiogalactopyranoside (IPTG).
  16250..16271   +  protein_bind   CAP binding site: CAP binding activates transcription in the presence of cAMP. E. coli catabolite activator protein
  16286..16316   +  promoter       lac promoter: promoter for the E. coli lac operon
  16320..16342   +  protein_bind   lac operator (fragment): The lac repressor binds to the lac operator to inhibit transcription in E. coli. This inhibition can be relieved by adding lactose or isopropyl-β-D-thiogalactopyranoside (IPTG). lac repressor encoded by lacI
  16377..16433   -  misc_feature   MCS: pUC18/19 multiple cloning site
  16430..16587   +  CDS            lacZα (fragment): LacZα fragment of β-galactosidase; lacZ fragment
  16593..16692   -  misc_feature   bom (fragment): basis of mobility region from pBR322
  16780..16855   +  misc_RNA       gRNA scaffold: guide RNA scaffold for the Streptococcus pyogenes CRISPR/Cas9 system
  17350..18066   +  CDS            OLEO2_BRANA: Experimental evidence at protein level: Swiss-Prot protein existence level 1. May have a structural role to stabilize the lipid body during desiccation of the seed by preventing coalescence of the oil. Probably interacts with both lipid and phospholipid moieties of lipid bodies. May also provide recognition signals for specific lipase anchorage in lipolysis during seedling growth. From Brassica napus (Rape).
  18067..18759   +  CDS            TagRFP: TagRFP is a basic (constitutively fluorescent) red fluorescent protein published in 2007, derived from Entacmaea quadricolor. It has very low acid sensitivity.
>Addgene plasmid #153212 | pAGM55285 | addgene full sequence | sequence record 307947 | Addgene NGS Result
GGGACACGAAGTGATCCGTTTAAACTATCAGTGTTTGACAGGATATATTGGCGGGTAAACCTAAGAGAAA
AGAGCGTTTATTAGAATAATCGGATATTTAAAAGGGCGTGAAAAGGTTTATCCGTTCGTCCATTTGTATG
TGCATGCCAACCACAGGGTTCCCCTCGGGAGTGCCGCAAGGGTGACTTCGCCTATATTGGACGACGGCGC
GCAGAGGGCGACCTCTTTTTGGGTTACGATTGTAGGATTATCACTAAAACAATACATGAACATATTCAAA
TGGCAATCTCTCTAAGGCATTGGAAATAAATACAAATAACAGTTGGGTGGAGTTTTTCGACCTGAGGGCG
TTAACCTTCTGTTAACCTAAAAGCTCTTGCCCAAACAGCAGAATCGGCGCTAATTGCCAGCGGCGGAACT
TTTCCAGTTTCGCGAAAAATATCGCCACTGGCAAGGAATGGGTTTGAGATGGCGAAGTCTGTCCTAAAAG
CAGCGCCTGTAGTTGTAGGGTTGACGGCCTTGATGGAGCGTCATGCCGATGCCCTCTCGAGCCAACTTCA
AGCACATCATCTTAAGGTTTTCCCGCCGCATTCCGAGAAGGGCATTCGAACATTCGGGCCATCGGAGGCG
TCCAAGCTGCTCGGCGTTGGCGAGTCATATTTACGGCAGACCGCGTCTGAGATGCCAGAGTTGAATGTTA
GCATGAGCCCGGGTGGCAGGCGAATGTTCTCAATTGAAGATATCCATGTGATTCGGAAGTATATGGATCA
GGTCGGCCGCGGGAACCGGCGCTACCTGCCACATCGTCGAGGCGGCGAGCAGCTTCAGGTTATCTCTGTG
ATGAATTTCAAAGGTGGGTCGGGTAAGACCACCACCGCCGCGCATCTGGCGCAGTACCTCGCTATGCGCG
GATATCGAGTCTTGGCCATTGATCTCGATCCTCAAGCGAGCCTTTCTGCACTCTTTGGGAGCCAACCGGA
AACGGACGTTGGCCCGAACGAAACGCTCTACGGCGCTATAAGGTATGATGATGAGCAGGTGGCAATCGAA
CGAGTCGTCCGAGGGACTTACATTCCCGACCTCCACCTGATTCCTGGTAACCTTGAGCTGATGGAGTTTG
AACACGATACGCCACGCGCGCTGATGAACCGCAAAGAGGGCGACACGCTCTTTTATGGTCGCATCAGCCA
AGTAATTGAAGATATCGCGGATAACTATGACGTCGTGGTCATCGACTGCCCTCCCCAGCTTGGGTATCTC
ACGCTATCCGCATTGACTGCGGCGACGTCCATTCTTGTCACGGTCCATCCGCAGATGCTGGATGTGATGT
CGATGAACCAGTTTCTGGCAATGACATCGAACCTTTTGCGTGAAATCGAGAATGCTGGCGCCAAGTTCAA
GTTTAATTGGATGCGCTATCTGATAACCCGTTTCGAACCGAGCGACGGACCACAGAACCAAATGGTAGGT
TATCTGCGGTCGATTTTTGGCGAAAATGTCCTCAATTTTCCGATGCTTAAAACCACCGCGGTTTCGGACG
CTGGCCTGACAAACCAGACTCTATTCGAAGTGGAGCGTGGCCTGTTCACGCGCTCGACCTATGATCGAGC
CTTGGAGGCGATGAACGCCGTCAACGACGAGATCGAAACACTGATCAAAAAAGCATGGGGTAGGCCCACA
TGAGCCGGAAGCACATCCTTGGCGTGTCAACTGACGCCCCTGAAACGTCGCCCGCCGACAATAGGACGGC
AAAGAACCGCTCCATGCCGCTCCTCGGCGTAACAAGGAAGGAGCGCGATCCGGCAACGAAGCTCACAGCG
AACATTGGTAACGCACTGCGAGAGCAAAACGATCGTCTTAGCCGTGCCGAAGAGATCGAGCGGCGACTCG
CTGAAGGTCAGGCAGTGATAGAGTTGGATGCCTCGTCAATAGAACCGTCTTTCGTGCAGGATCGTATGCG
AGGGGACATTGACGGGCTCCTTACTTCGATCCGGGAACAAGGACAGCAAGTCCCAATCCTTGTGCGACCG
CATCCGAGCCAGCCGGGCCGATATCAGGTTGCCTTCGGCCACCGCCGGCTACGCGCCGTTTCAGAACTCG
GACTTCCGGTCAGAGCGGTCGTTCGCGAACTGACGGACGAGCAAGTGGTCGTAGCACAGGGTCAGGAAAA
CAATGAGCGCGAAGATCTTACCTTCATCGAAAAGGCGCGCTTCGCACATCGCCTGAACAGGCAGTTTTCT
CGAGAGATTGTCATCGCCGCGATGTCGATCGACAAGAGCAATTTGTCCAAGATGCTTCTGCTCGTCGACG
CCCTCCCCTCTGAACTGACCGATGCTATTGGTGCCGCTCCTGGTGTTGGACGGCCGAGTTGGCAACAACT
TGCCGAGCTGATTGAGAAAGTTTCTTCACCGGCCGACGTGGCTAAATATGCTATGTCGGAGGAAGTTCAA
GCGCTGCCATCGGCAGAACGATTCAAGGCGGTGATCGCTAGTCTGAAGCCCAGTCGGGTTGCGCGTGGAC
TTCCCGAGGTCATGGCCACCCCAGACGGCACCAGAATTGCACAGGTGACGCAGAGCAAGGCCAAACTGGA
AATCACGATTGACAGGAAGGCGACGCCCGATTTTGCGACCTTCGTGCTCGATCATGTGCCAGCGCTGTAT
CAAGCGTACCACGCTGAGAACCAACGGAAACGGGGAGAGTAAACCGCAAAAGAAAAGAGCCCCCTCAACG
TCGCCGTCGCGGAAGCCCTTCTGTCTCTCTAGCGCGAACAGAATCGCATTTCCTCGAATCCTCGTCAAGA
GTTTTTAGCGCCGTTTTGGTGAGCTGATTTCCTTTGCCTGCTGAAAGGTGAAAGATGATGCAGACAGGAA
GTGTAACGACGCCATTCGGGCGGCGGCCAATGACGCTTGCGCTTGTGCGGCGCCAGACGGCGCTGGCCGA
TATCAAACAAGGCAAGACAGCGGACAAGTGGAAGGTCTTTAGAGATGCGTCCGCGGCCATGGAACTACTT
GGAATCCAGTCCAACAGTCTTGCCGTCCTTGATGCGCTATTGAGCTTTCACCCGGAAACGGAGTTGCGTC
AGGAGGCACAGCTGATCGTGTTCCCGTCGAATGCTCAGCTTGCCCTTCGGGCGCATGGGATGGCTGGCGC
GACTTTGCGTAGGCACATCGCCATGCTCGTGGAGTCAGGCTTGATCGTCCGGAAGGATAGCGCCAACGGA
AAGCGTTACGCTCGTAAGGATGGCGCTGGTCAGATCGAGCGCGCGTTTGGCTTCGATTTGTCTCCGCTTC
TCGCGCGGTCCGAGGAGCTAGCGATGATGGCACAGCAGGTGATGGCCGATCGAGCAGCATTCAGGATGGC
CAAAGAAAGTCTGACGATTTGCCGACGGGACGTTCGGAAGCTAATTACGGCAGCTATGGAAGAGGGAGCG
GAGGGCGACTGGCAAGCTGTCGAGGAAGTCTATGTGGAACTTGTGGGTAGAATTCCACGCGCCCCGACGC
TTGCTGATGTAGAGTCAATTCTCGAAGAGATGTGGATGCTCCAGGAAGAGATAATCAACCGGTTGGAAAT
TAGAGACAATTCAGAAAATAATAGCACCAATGCTGCCCAGAGCGAGCAGCACATACAGAATTCAAAACCC
GAATCCGTTAATGAACTTGAACCTCGCTCTGAAAAGGAGCAGGGCGCTAAGCCGAGTGAAATAGACCGGG
CAAGGAGCGAGCCGATAAAAGCGTTCCCCCTCGGGATGATCCTGAAAGCATGCCCGACCATTGGCAATTA
TGGGCCGAGCGGTGCGGTTGCTAGCTGGCGTGACCTCATGTCGGCTGCGGTGGTGGTTCGGTCTATGCTG
GGGGTCAGCCCGTCGGCTTACCAAGACGCGTGTGAGGCAATGGGACCGGAGAATGCGGCAGCAGCGATGG
CGTGCATTTTGGAGCGAGCGAACTTCATCAATTCGCCCGGGGGCTATCTCCGAGATCTGACACGGCGGAG
CGAGCTCGGGAAGTTTTCACTTGGCCCGATGATAATGGCGCTCTTGAAGGCTAGCGGGCAGGGGACGTTG
CGGTTTGGCTAGAATTAGCGAGTATGGAGCAGGATGGTCTGTGGTCAGCTGACCACAGACCTAATAGGTT
GAAAACATGAGCGTTTTTTGGATGATCGACAGACCATCCGATTCCCGGAGTACCAAGCGTGCTCTGATGG
GAGCGATAACATTACTCAACAAGCACGAAGGCCCCATGCCGATCGTTGATCGTGAAGGAGAGCCTGCTCT
ACATGCGGCGGTATTTTGCCGGCCGAGGCATGTAGTCGCGGAGCACTGCCTATTTACTGCCCTAGGCACA
AACGTTGACTCTTGGATCGAGCTGGCAGACAAAGCAATAACCCACACAGAGGACGATTAATGGCTGACGA
AGAGATCCAGAATCCGCCGGACGGTACTGCTGCTGCCGAAGTTGAGCCGGCTGCTCCTAGAGGTAGAAGA
GAAAAGAAAGCACCAGCCGAAACAGCCCGCACGGGATCGTTCAAATCCGTGAAGCCGAAAACCCGCGGCC
TCAGCAACCGAGAAAAACTGGAGAAGATCGGTCAAATCGAAGCTCAGGTCGCTGGCGGCGCAACCTTGAA
GGACGCCGTTAAGATCGTGGGTATTTCCGTTCAGACCTATTATCAATGGAAGAGAGCTGCGGTTCAACCT
GTCTCACAGAATCCGGCCGTGTCTGTTTCAGTTGACGATGAACTCGGCGAGTTCATCCAACTCGAGGAGG
AAAATCGGCGGCTCAGAAAGCCGAGTGCGCGGAACCCCTATTTGTTTATTTTTCTAAATACATTCAAATA
TGTATCCGCTCATGAGACAATAACCCTGATAAATGCTTCAATAATATTGAAAAAGGAAGAGTATGGCTAA
AATGAGAATATCACCGGAATTGAAAAAACTGATCGAAAAATACCGCTGCGTAAAAGATACGGAAGGAATG
TCTCCTGCTAAGGTATATAAGCTGGTGGGAGAAAATGAAAACCTATATTTAAAAATGACGGACAGCCGGT
ATAAAGGGACCACCTATGATGTGGAACGGGAAAAGGACATGATGCTATGGCTGGAAGGAAAGCTGCCTGT
TCCAAAGGTCCTGCACTTTGAACGGCATGATGGCTGGAGCAATCTGCTCATGAGTGAGGCCGATGGCGTC
CTTTGCTCGGAAGAGTATGAAGATGAACAAAGCCCTGAAAAGATTATCGAGCTGTATGCGGAGTGCATCA
GGCTCTTTCACTCCATCGACATATCGGATTGTCCCTATACGAATAGCTTAGACAGCCGCTTAGCCGAATT
GGATTACTTACTGAATAACGATCTGGCCGATGTGGATTGCGAAAACTGGGAAGAGGACACTCCATTTAAA
GATCCGCGCGAGCTGTATGATTTTTTAAAGACGGAAAAGCCCGAAGAGGAACTTGTCTTTTCCCACGGCG
ACCTGGGAGACAGCAACATCTTTGTGAAAGATGGCAAAGTAAGTGGCTTTATTGATCTTGGGAGAAGCGG
CAGGGCGGACAAGTGGTATGACATTGCCTTCTGCGTCCGGTCGCTCAGGGAGGATATCGGGGAAGAACAG
TATGTCGAGCTATTTTTTGACTTACTGGGGATCAAGCCTGATTGGGAGAAAATAAAATATTATATTTTAC
TGGATGAATTGTTTTAGCTGTCAGACCAAGTTTACTCATATATACTTTAGATTGATTTAAAACTTCATTT
TTAATTTAAAAGGATCTAGGTGAAGATCCTTTTTGATAATCTCATGACCAAAATCCCTTAACGTGAGTTT
TCGTTCCACTGAGCGTCAGACCCCGTAGAAAAGATCAAAGGATCTTCTTGAGATCCTTTTTTTCTGCGCG
TAATCTGCTGCTTGCAAACAAAAAAACCACCGCTACCAGCGGTGGTTTGTTTGCCGGATCAAGAGCTACC
AACTCTTTTTCCGAAGGTAACTGGCTTCAGCAGAGCGCAGATACCAAATACTGTTCTTCTAGTGTAGCCG
TAGTTAGGCCACCACTTCAAGAACTCTGTAGCACCGCCTACATACCTCGCTCTGCTAATCCTGTTACCAG
TGGCTGCTGCCAGTGGCGATAAGTCGTGTCTTACCGGGTTGGACTCAAGACGATAGTTACCGGATAAGGC
GCAGCGGTCGGGCTGAACGGGGGGTTCGTGCACACAGCCCAGCTTGGAGCGAACGACCTACACCGAACTG
AGATACCTACAGCGTGAGCTATGAGAAAGCGCCACGCTTCCCGAAGGGAGAAAGGCGGACAGGTATCCGG
TAAGCGGCAGGGTCGGAACAGGAGAGCGCACGAGGGAGCTTCCAGGGGGAAACGCCTGGTATCTTTATAG
TCCTGTCGGGTTTCGCCACCTCTGACTTGAGCGTCGATTTTTGTGATGCTCGTCAGGGGGGCGGAGCCTA
TGGAAAAACGCCAGCAACGCGGCCTTTTTACGGTTCCTGCTCGGATCTGTTGGACCGGACAGTAGTCATG
GTTGATGGGCTGCCTGTATCGAGTGGTGATTTTGTGCCGAGCTGCCGGTCGGGGAGCTGTTGGCTGGCTG
GTGGCAGGATATATTGTGGTGTAAACAAATTGACGCTTAGACAACTTAATAACACATTGCGGACGTTTTT
AATGTACTGGGGTTGAACACTCTGTGCCGAATTCGGATCCGGAGAGCGGAGAATTAAGGGAGTCACGTTA
TGACCCCCGCCGATGACGCGGGACAAGCCGTTTTACGTTTGGAACTGACAGAACCGCAACGTTGAAGGAG
CCACTCAGCCGCGGGTTTCTGGAGTTTAATGAGCTAAGCACATACGTCAGAAACCATTATTGCGCGTTCA
AAAGTCGCCTAAGGTCACTATCAGCTAGCAAATATTTCTTGTCAAAAATGCTCCACTGACGTTCCATAAA
TTCCCCTCGGTATCCAATTAGAGTCTCATATTCACTCTCATACTGTATTTTTACAACAATTACCAACAAC
AACAAACAACAAACAACATTACAATTACTATTTACAATTACAATGTCTCCTGAAAGAAGGCCTGCTGATA
TTAGAAGGGCTACTGAGGCTGATATGCCTGCTGTGTGCACTATTGTGAATCATTACATTGAGACTTCTAC
TGTGAATTTCAGGACTGAGCCTCAAGAACCACAAGAGTGGACTGATGATCTTGTGAGGCTTAGAGAGAGG
TATCCTTGGCTTGTTGCTGAAGTGGATGGTGAAGTGGCTGGTATTGCTTATGCTGGTCCTTGGAAGGCTA
GGAATGCTTACGATTGGACTGCTGAGTCTACTGTTTACGTGTCTCCTAGGCATCAAAGAACTGGTCTTGG
ATCTACTCTTTACACTCATCTTTTGAAGTCTTTGGAGGCTCAGGGTTTCAAGTCTGTGGTTGCTGTGATT
GGACTTCCTAATGATCCTTCTGTGAGGATGCATGAGGCTCTTGGTTATGCTCCTAGGGGAATGCTTAGAG
CTGCTGGTTTCAAACATGGAAATTGGCATGATGTGGGATTCTGGCAGCTTGATTTCTCTCTTCCTGTTCC
TCCTAGACCTGTTCTTCCTGTGACTGAGATTTGAGCTTGTCCTGCTTTAATGAGATATGCGAGAAGCCTA
TGATCGCATGATATTTGCTTTCAATTCTGTTGTGCACGTTGTAAAAAACCTGAGCATGTGTAGCTCAGAT
CCTTACCGCCGGTTTCGGTTCATTCTAATGAATATATCACCCGTTACTATCGTATTTTTATGAATAATAT
TCTCCGTTCAATTTACTGATTGTACCCTACTACTTATATGTACAATATTAAAATGAAAACAATATATTGT
GCTGAATAGGTTTATAGCGACATCTATGATAGAGCGCCACAATAACAAACAATTGCGTTTTATTATTACA
AATCCAATTTTAAAAAAAGCGGCAGAACCGGTCAAACCTAAAAGACTGATTACATAAATCTTATTCAAAT
TTCAAAAGTGCCCCAGGGGCTAGTATCTACGACACACCGAGCGGCGAACTAATAACGCTCACTGAAGGGA
ACTCCGGTTCCCCGCCGGCGCGCATGGGTGAGATTCCTTGAAGTTGAGTATTGGCCGTCCGCTCTACCGA
AAGTTACGGGCACCATTCAACCCGGTCCAGCACGGCGGCCGGGTAACCGACTTGCTGCCCCGAGAATTAT
GCAGCATTTTTTTGGTGTATGTGGGCCCCAAATGAAGTGCAGGTCAAACCTTGACAGTGACGACAAATCG
TTGGGCGGGTCCAGGGCGAATTTTGCGACAACATGTCGAGGCTCAGCAGGACCGCTGCAAGAATTCAAGC
TTGGAGCTCAACTTTTGATTCGCTATTTGCAGTGCACCTGTGGCGTTCATCACATCTTTTGTGACACTGT
TTGCACTGGTCATTGCTATTACAAAGGACCTTCCTGATGTTGAAGGAGATCGAAAGTAAGTAACTGCACG
CATAACCATTTTCTTTCCGCTCTTTGGCTCAATCCATTTGACAGTCAAAGACAATGTTTAACCAGCTCCG
TTTGATATATTGTCTTTATGTGTTTGTTCAAGCATGTTTAGTTAATCATGCCTTTGATTGATCTTGAATA
GGTTCCAAATATCAACCCTGGCAACAAAACTTGGAGTGAGAAACATTGCATTCCTCGGTTCTGGACTTCT
GCTAGTAAATTATGTTTCAGCCATATCACTAGCTTTCTACATGCCTCAGGTGAATTCATCTATTTCCGTC
TTAACTATTTCGGTTAATTAAAGCACGAACACCATTACTGCATGTAGAAGCTTGATAAACTATCGCCACC
AATTTATTTTTGTTGCGATATTGTTACTTTCCTCAGTATGCAGCTTTGAAAAGACCAACCCTCTTATCCT
TTAACAATGAACAGGTTTTTAGAGGTAGCTTGATGATTCCTGCACATGTGATCTTGGCTTCAGGCTTAAT
TTTCCAGGTAAAGCATTATGAGATACTCTTATATCTCTTACATACTTTTGAGATAATGCACAAGAACTTC
ATAACTATATGCTTTAGTTTCTGCATTTGACACTGCCAAATTCATTAATCTCTAATATCTTTGTTGTTGA
TCTTTGGTAGACATGGGTACTAGAAAAAGCAAACTACACCAAGGTAAAATACTTTTGTACAAACATAAAC
TCGTTATCACGGAACATCAATGGAGTGTATATCTAACGGAGTGTAGAAACATTTGATTATTGCAGGAAGC
TATCTCAGGATATTATCGGTTTATATGGAATCTCTTCTACGCAGAGTATCTGTTATTCCCCTTCCTCTAG
CTTTCAATTTCATGGTGAGGATATGCAGTTTTCTTTGTATATCATTCTTCTTCTTCTTTGTAGCTTGGAG
TCAAAATCGGTTCCTTCATGTACATACATCAAGGATATGTCCTTCTGAATTTTTATATCTTGCAATAAAA
ATGCTTGTACCAATTGAAACACCAGCTTTTTGAGTTCTATGATCACTGACTTGGTTCTAACCAAAAAAAA
AAAAATGTTTAATTTACATATCTAAAAGTAGGTTTAGGGAAACCTAAACAGTAAAATATTTGTATATTAT
TCGAATTTCACTCATCATAAAAACTTAAATTGCACCATAAAATTTTGTTTTACTATTAATGATGTAATTT
GTGTAACTTAAGATAAAAATAATATTCCGTAAGTTAACCGGCTAAAACCACGTATAAACCAGGGAACCTG
TTAAACCGGTTCTTTACTGGATAAAGAAATGAAAGCCCATGTAGACAGCTCCATTAGAGCCCAAACCCTA
AATTTCTCATCTATATAAAAGGAGTGACATTAGGGTTTTTGTTCGTCCTCTTAAAGCTTCTCGTTTTCTC
TGCCGTCTCTCTCATTCGCGCGACGCAAACGATCTTCAGGTGATCTTCTTTCTCCAAATCCTCTCTCATA
ACTCTGATTTCGTACTTGTGTATTTGAGCTCACGCTCTGTTTCTCTCACCACAGCAATGGCTTCTAGCCC
ACCGAAGAAGAAGCGGAAGGTCAGCTGGAAAATGGACAAGAAGTACAGCATTGGACTTGATATTGGTACG
AACTCAGTTGGGTGGGCCGTTATCACCGATGAATACAAGGTACCTTCGAAGAAATTTAAAGTGCTGGGCA
ACACAGATAGGCACAGCATTAAGAAGAACTTGATCGGAGCTCTGCTCTTTGACTCTGGAGAAACCGCGGA
GGCGACAAGGCTTAAACGTACTGCGAGGAGAAGGTACACTCGCAGGAAGAACAGAATCTGTTATCTCCAA
GAGATCTTTAGCAACGAGATGGCGAAGGTAAGGATTTTTATGATATAGTATGCTTATGTATTTTGTACTG
AAAGCATATCCTGCTTCATTGGGATATTACTGAAAGCATTTAACTACATGTAAACTCACTTGATGATCAA
TAAACTTGATTTTGCAGGTTGACGACTCGTTCTTCCATCGCCTCGAGGAATCCTTCCTGGTAGAGGAAGA
TAAGAAACACGAGCGTCACCCCATCTTTGGGAATATTGTTGACGAAGTAGCCTATCATGAAAAGTATCCG
ACTATATACCACCTTCGCAAGAAGCTGGTGGACTCAACCGATAAGGCAGACCTTCGGCTCATATACCTGG
CTCTCGCGCACATGATAAAGTTTCGTGGCCATTTCTTGATCGAAGGGGACCTCAACCCGGATAACTCCGA
TGTGGATAAACTGTTCATTCAGCTCGTCCAAACCTACAATCAGCTGTTCGAGGAGAACCCCATCAATGCA
TCAGGTAACATTCCTTAGTTACCTTTCTTTTCTTTTTCCATCATAAGTTTATAGATTGTACATGCTTTGA
GATTTTTCTTTGCAAACAATCTCAGGTGTCGACGCCAAGGCAATACTGTCTGCCAGACTTTCGAAGTCCA
GACGGCTTGAGAATCTGATCGCTCAATTGCCAGGCGAGAAGAAGAACGGCTTGTTCGGGAATCTGATTGC
ACTGTCTCTGGGCCTCACCCCTAACTTCAAAAGCAACTTTGACCTCGCCGAGGACGCGAAGCTGCAGCTG
TCAAAGGATACATACGATGATGATCTGGACAATCTGCTCGCCCAAATAGGTGCTCTTGAAATTGGAACTC
TTCTTTTGTTGTCTAAACCTATCAATTTCTTTGCGGAAATTTATTTGAAGCTGTAGAGTTAAAATTGAGT
CTTTTAAACTTTTGTAGGTGATCAGTATGCCGACCTGTTCTTGGCTGCCAAGAATCTGTCAGACGCTATC
TTGCTCAGTGACATTCTGCGGGTCAACACGGAGATAACCAAAGCGCCACTTAGCGCCTCCATGATCAAGA
GGTACGACGAGCATCACCAGGATCTGACCCTTCTGAAGGCTTTGGTTCGCCAGCAACTCCCCGAGAAGTA
CAAGGAGATTTTCTTTGACCAATCGAAGAATGGCTACGCAGGGTACATTGATGGAGGTAAGTTGTTACTT
ATGATTGTTTTCCTCTCTGCTACATGTATTTTGTTGTTCATTTCTGTAAGATATAAGAATTGAGTTTTCC
TCTGATGATATTATTAGGTGCAAGTCAGGAGGAATTCTACAAATTCATCAAGCCTATTCTGGAAAAGATG
GACGGTACAGAGGAGCTGCTCGTTAAATTGAACCGCGAAGATTTGCTTCGGAAGCAGCGTACCTTCGACA
ATGGCAGCATACCGCACCAGATCCACCTCGGTGAGCTGCATGCTATCTTGAGGAGGCAAGAGGACTTCTA
TCCGTTCCTGAAAGACAACAGAGAGAAGATTGAAAAGATCCTCACGTTCCGCATTCCCTACTATGTAGGT
TAGTATCATATGAAGAAATACCTAGTTTCAGTTGATGAATGCTATTTTCTGACCTCAGTTGTTCTCTTTT
GAGAATTATTTCTTTTCTAATTTGCCTGATTTTTCTATTAATTCATTAGGTCCACTCGCACGCGGGAACT
CGCGGTTTGCGTGGATGACACGCAAATCCGAGGAGACTATCACGCCTTGGAACTTCGAAGAGGTCGTGGA
CAAGGGTGCGAGTGCACAGTCCTTCATCGAAAGGATGACCAACTTCGATAAGAATCTCCCAAATGAGAAA
GTCCTGCCCAAGCATAGTCTCCTGTACGAATACTTCACGGTCTACAACGAGCTGACGAAGGTGAAATATG
TGACGGAGGGGATGCGCAAACCGGCCTTCCTGTCAGGTAAATCCTGGTCCACACTTTTACGATAAAAACA
CAAGATTTTAAACTATGAACTGATCAATAATCATTCCTAAAAGACCACACTTTTGTTTTGTTTCTAAAGT
AATTTTTACTGTTATAACAGGTGAGCAGAAGAAGGCCATTGTCGATCTCTTGTTCAAAACCAATCGGAAG
GTCACTGTGAAACAGCTTAAAGAGGACTACTTTAAGAAGATCGAATGCTTTGATTCTGTGGAAATCAGCG
GCGTTGAGGATAGGTTCAATGCCTCTCTTGGCACATACCATGACCTGTTGAAAATCATCAAGGACAAGGA
CTTCCTTGACAACGAGGAGAACGAGGACATCCTCGAGGACATCGTGCTGACTCTCACGCTGTTTGAGGAC
AGAGAAATGATCGAGGAGCGCCTTAAGACTTATGCGCATCTGTTCGATGACAAGGTCATGAAGCAGTTGA
AGAGGAGGAGATATACAGGTAAGAGGTCAAAAGGTTTCCGCAATGATCCCTCTTTTTTTGTTTCTCTAGT
TTCAAGAATTTGGGTATATGACTAACTTCTGAGTGTTCCTTGATGCATATTTGTGATGAGACAAATGTTT
GTTCTATGTTTTAGGTTGGGGAAGGCTCTCCAGGAAGCTCATCAACGGCATCCGCGACAAGCAATCCGGC
AAGACTATACTGGACTTTCTCAAATCCGACGGTTTTGCGAATCGGAACTTCATGCAGCTTATTCACGATG
ACTCACTGACCTTCAAAGAAGATATCCAGAAGGCCCAAGTGTCAGGTCAGGGCGATAGCCTTCACGAACA
CATAGCCAACCTGGCTGGATCGCCAGCTATAAAGAAGGGCATACTGCAGACAGTGAAGGTTGTGGATGAG
CTGGTGAAGGTAAGTTCTGCATTTGGTTATGCTCCTTGCATTTTAGGTGTTCGTCGCACTTCCATTTCCA
TGAATAGCTAAGATTTTTTTTCTCTGCATTCATTCTTCTTGCCTCAGTTCTAACTGTTTGTGGTATTTTT
GTTTTAATTATTGCTACAGGTCATGGGCCGCCATAAGCCGGAGAACATCGTCATCGAGATGGCGAGGGAA
AACCAGACGACTCAGAAAGGGCAGAAGAACTCACGGGAGCGCATGAAGCGGATAGAGGAAGGCATCAAGG
AGCTTGGGAGTCAGATTCTGAAAGAGCACCCAGTCGAAAATACTCAACTCCAGAACGAGAAGCTGTACCT
CTATTACCTCCAGAATGGGAGAGATATGTACGTCGACCAAGAGCTCGACATTAACAGACTCTCCGACTAT
GATGTGGATCACATTGTCCCTCAATCTTTCCTGAAGGACGATAGTATTGACAACAAGGTAAAGCAACTGT
GTTTTAATCAATTTCTTGTCAGGATATATGGATTATAACTTAATTTTTGAGAAATCTGTAGTATTTGGCG
TGAAATGAGTTTGCTTTTTGGTTTCTCCCGTGTTATAGGTCCTTACGCGCTCAGACAAGAACCGCGGAAA
ATCCGACAATGTACCCAGCGAGGAGGTTGTGAAGAAGATGAAGAACTATTGGAGGCAGCTTTTGAATGCT
AAGCTCATAACCCAACGGAAATTCGACAATCTCACGAAGGCAGAAAGGGGCGGACTGTCTGAGCTCGACA
AAGCCGGCTTCATCAAGCGCCAGTTGGTTGAAACTCGTCAGATTACGAAACATGTGGCCCAGATACTCGA
TTCGCGTATGAATACGAAGTATGATGAGAATGACAAACTTATCAGGGAGGTAAAGGTAAAGTTTCCAACT
TTCCTTTACCATATCAAACTAAAGTTCGAAACTTTTTATTTGATCAACTTCAAGGCCACCCGATCTTTCT
ATTCCTGATTAATTTGTGATGAATCCATATTGACTTTTGATGGTTACGCAGGTGATCACCCTCAAGAGCA
AACTGGTTAGTGACTTCCGGAAGGACTTCCAGTTTTACAAGGTTCGCGAGATCAACAACTACCATCATGC
CCATGACGCCTACCTGAACGCCGTTGTTGGCACTGCTCTCATCAAGAAGTATCCGAAACTGGAGTCTGAG
TTTGTGTACGGGGATTACAAGGTGTACGACGTTAGGAAGATGATCGCGAAGTCAGAACAAGAGATCGGCA
AGGCTACCGCGAAATACTTCTTTTACTCGAATATCATGAACTTCTTCAAGACAGAGATCACTCTGGCGAA
TGGTGAAATCCGGAAGAGGCCTCTGATCGAGACAAATGGCGAAACAGGTCTGTCTTTCCTATTTCATATG
TTTAATCCTAGGAATTTGATCAATTGATTGTATGTATGTCGATCCCAAGACTTTCTTGTTCACTTATATC
TTAACTCTCTCTTTGCTGTTTCTTGCAGGTGAGATTGTCTGGGATAAGGGCAGGGATTTTGCGACTGTGC
GTAAGGTTCTCAGCATGCCCCAAGTCAACATAGTCAAGAAAACGGAGGTTCAAACCGGTGGTTTCTCCAA
GGAGTCCATTCTCCCTAAGCGCAACTCCGACAAACTGATTGCGAGGAAGAAGGATTGGGATCCGAAGAAA
TACGGAGGCTTTGATAGCCCTACCGTGGCATACAGCGTACTGGTAGTGGCCAAGGTGGAGAAGGGCAAGA
GCAAGAAACTGAAAAGCGTCAAGGAACTGCTTGGAATTACCATAATGGAAAGGTCCTCGTTCGAGAAGAA
TCCGATCGACTTCCTCGAGGCTAAAGGTAAAATATTGGATGCCAGACGATATTCTTTCTTTTGATTTGTA
ACTTTTTCCTGTCAAGGTCGATAAATTTTATTTTTTTTGGTAAAAGGTCGATAATTTTTTTTTGGAGCCA
TTATGTAATTTTCCTAATTAACTGAACCAAAATTATACAAACCAGGTTACAAAGAGGTGAAGAAAGACCT
CATTATCAAACTGCCCAAGTATTCGCTTTTCGAATTGGAAAATGGCAGAAAACGCATGCTGGCATCTGCC
GGAGAACTGCAGAAGGGCAACGAGCTGGCATTGCCCAGTAAGTACGTCAACTTCCTGTACTTGGCCTCAC
ACTATGAGAAGCTGAAGGGGTCACCAGAGGACAACGAGCAGAAGCAGTTGTTTGTCGAGCAGCACAAGCA
CTATCTTGATGAGATCATAGAGCAGATCAGCGAATTTTCCAAGCGGGTCATTCTTGCAGACGCTAACCTC
GATAAGGTAAGGACTTCTCATGAATATTAGTGGCAGATTAGTGTTGTTAAAGTCTTTGGTTAGATAATCG
ATGCCTCCTAATTGTCCATGTTTTACTGGTTTTCTACAATTAAAGGTGCTTTCCGCGTACAACAAGCACA
GAGATAAGCCGATAAGGGAACAAGCGGAAAACATCATCCACCTGTTCACACTGACCAATCTGGGAGCCCC
AGCAGCCTTTAAGTACTTCGATACCACTATCGACAGAAAGCGCTACACATCAACCAAGGAAGTGTTGGAC
GCTACCCTTATTCACCAATCTATTACAGGGCTCTATGAGACAAGGATAGATCTGTCGCAGTTGGGTGGTG
ACTCTAGGGCTGACCCAAAGAAGAAGCGTAAAGTCTGAGCTTGATCCTCTAGAGTCAAGCAGATCGTTCA
AACATTTGGCAATAAAGTTTCTTAAGATTGAATCCTGTTGCCGGTCTTGCGATGATTATCATATAATTTC
TGTTGAATTACGTTAAGCATGTAATAATTAACATGTAATGCATGACGTTATTTATGAGATGGGTTTTTAT
GATTAGAGTCCCGCAATTATACATTTAATACGCGATAGAAAACAAAATATAGCGCGCAAACTAGGATAAA
TTATCGCGCGCGGTGTCATCTATGTTACTAGATCGACGCTACTAGAATTCGAGCTCGGAGGCCCATTTAA
GTTGAAAACAATCTTCAAAAGTCCCACATCGCTTAGATAAGAAAACGAAGCTGAGTTTATATACAGCTAG
AGTCGAAGTAGTGATTGAGAGACCGCAGCTGGCACGACAGGTTTCCCGACTGGAAAGCGGGCAGTGAGCG
CAACGCAATTAATGTGAGTTAGCTCACTCATTAGGCACCCCAGGCTTTACACTTTATGCTTCCGGCTCGT
ATGTTGTGTGGAATTGTGAGCGGATAACAATTTCACACAGGAAACAGCTATGACCATGATTACGCCAAGC
TTGCATGCCTGCAGGTCGACTCTAGAGGATCCCCGGGTACCGAGCTCGAATTCACTGGCCGTCGTTTTAC
AACGTCGTGACTGGGAAAACCCTGGCGTTACCCAACTTAATCGCCTTGCAGCACATCCCCCTTTCGCCAG
CTGGCGTAATAGCGAAGAGGCCCGCACCGATCGCCCTTCCCAACAGTTGCGCAGCCTGAATGGCGAATGG
CGCCTGATGCGGTATTTTCTCCTTACGCATCTGTGCGGTATTTCACACCGCATATGGTGCACTCTCAGTA
CAATCTGCTCTGATGCCGCATAGTTAAGCCAGCCCCGACACCCGCCAACACCCGCTGACGCGCCCTGACG
GGCTTGTCTGCTCCCGGCATCCGCTTACAGACAAGCTGTGACGGTCTCTGTTTTAGAGCTAGAAATAGCA
AGTTAAAATAAGGCTAGTCCGTTATCAACTTGAAAAAGTGGCACCGAGTCGGTGCTTTTTTTTCGCTTTA
CGAATTCCCATGGGGAGTTCTAGAATGTCGCGGAACAAATTTTAAAACTAAATCCTAAATTTTTCTAATT
TTGTTGCCAATAGTGGATATGTGGGCCGTATAGAAGGAATCTATTGAAGGCCCAAACCCATACTGACGAG
CCCAAAGGTTCGTTTTGCGTTTTATGTTTCGGTTCGATGCCAACGCCACATTCTGAGCTAGGCAAAAAAC
AAACGTGTCTTTGAATAGACTCCTCTCGTTAACACATGCAGCGGCTGCATGGTGACGCCATTAACACGTG
GCCTACAATTGCATGATGTCTCCATTGACACGTGACTTCTCGTCTCCTTTCTTAATATATCTAACAAACA
CTCCTACCTCTTCCAAAATATATACACATCTTTTTGATCAATCTCTCATTCAAAATCTCATTCTCTCTAG
TAAACAAGAACAAAAAAATGGCGGATACAGCTAGAGGAACCCATCACGATATCATCGGCAGAGATCAGTA
CCCGATGATGGGCCGAGATCGTGACCAGTACCAGATGTCCGGACGAGGATCTGACTACTCCAAGTCTAGG
CAGATTGCTAAAGCTGCAACTGCTGTCACAGCTGGTGGTTCCCTCCTTGTTCTCTCCAGCCTTACCCTTG
TTGGAACTGTCATAGCTTTGACTGTTGCAACACCTCTGCTCGTTATCTTCAGCCCAATCCTTGTCCCGGC
TCTCATCACAGTTGCACTCCTCATCACCGGTTTTCTTTCCTCTGGAGGGTTTGGCATTGCCGCTATAACC
GTTTTCTCTTGGATTTACAAGTAAGCACACATTTATCATCTTACTTCATAATTTTGTGCAATATGTGCAT
GCATGTGTTGAGCCAGTAGCTTTGGATCAATTTTTTTGGTCGAATAACAAATGTAACAATAAGAAATTGC
AAATTCTAGGGAACATTTGGTTAACTAAATACGAAATTTGACCTAGCTAGCTTGAATGTGTCTGTGTATA
TCATCTATATAGGTAAAATGCTTGGTATGATACCTATTGATTGTGAATAGGTACGCAACGGGAGAGCACC
CACAGGGATCAGACAAGTTGGACAGTGCAAGGATGAAGTTGGGAAGCAAAGCTCAGGATCTGAAAGACAG
AGCTCAGTACTACGGACAGCAACATACTGGTGGGGAACATGACCGTGACCGTACTCGTGGTGGCCAGCAC
ACTACTATGAGCGAGCTGATTAAGGAGAACATGCACATGAAGCTGTACATGGAGGGCACCGTGAACAACC
ACCACTTCAAGTGCACATCCGAGGGCGAAGGCAAGCCCTACGAGGGCACCCAGACCATGAGAATCAAGGT
GGTCGAGGGCGGCCCTCTCCCCTTCGCCTTCGACATCCTGGCTACCAGCTTCATGTACGGCAGCAGAACC
TTCATCAACCACACCCAGGGCATCCCCGACTTCTTTAAGCAGTCCTTCCCTGAGGGCTTCACATGGGAGA
GAGTCACCACATACGAAGATGGGGGCGTGCTGACCGCTACCCAGGACACCAGCCTCCAGGACGGCTGCCT
CATCTACAACGTCAAGATCAGAGGGGTGAACTTCCCATCCAACGGCCCTGTGATGCAGAAGAAAACACTC
GGCTGGGAGGCCAACACCGAGATGCTGTACCCCGCTGACGGCGGCCTGGAAGGCAGAAGCGACATGGCCC
TGAAGCTCGTGGGCGGGGGCCACCTGATCTGCAACTTCAAGACCACATACAGATCCAAGAAACCCGCTAA
GAACCTCAAGATGCCCGGCGTCTACTATGTGGACCACAGACTGGAAAGAATCAAGGAGGCCGACAAAGAA
ACCTACGTCGAGCAGCACGAGGTGGCTGTGGCCAGATACTGCGACCTCCCTAGCAAACTGGGGCACAAGT
GAGCTTACCCCACTGATGTCATCGTCATAGTCCAATAACTCCAATGTCGGGGAGTTAGTTTATGAGGAAT
AAAGTGTTTAGAATTTGATCAGGGGGAGATAATAAAAGCCGAGTTTGAATCTTTTTGTTATAAGTAATGT
TTATGTGTGTTTCTATATGTTGTCAAATGGTACCATGTTTTTTTTCCTCTCTTTTTGTAACTTGCAAGTG
TTGTGTTGTACTTTATTTGGCTTCTTTGTAAGTTGGTAACGGTGGTCTATATATGGAAAAGGTCTTGTTT
TGTTAAACTTATGTTAGTTAACTGGATTCGTCTTTAACCACAAAAAGTTTTCAATAAGCTACAAATTTAG
ACACGCAAGCCGATGCAGTCATTAGTACATATATTTATTGCAAGTGATTACATGGCAACCCAAACTTCAA
AAACAGTAGGTTGCTCCATTTAGTCGCTCAGAGAGGATGCACATGTGACCGA
